>Addgene plasmid #207151 | pcDNA3.1(+)GαoA-91-NLuc | addgene full sequence | sequence record 410283 | Addgene NGS Result
GACGGATCGGGAGATCTCCCGATCCCCTATGGTGCACTCTCAGTACAATCTGCTCTGATGCCGCATAGTT
AAGCCAGTATCTGCTCCCTGCTTGTGTGTTGGAGGTCGCTGAGTAGTGCGCGAGCAAAATTTAAGCTACA
ACAAGGCAAGGCTTGACCGACAATTGCATGAAGAATCTGCTTAGGGTTAGGCGTTTTGCGCTGCTTCGCG
ATGTACGGGCCAGATATACGCGTTGACATTGATTATTGACTAGTTATTAATAGTAATCAATTACGGGGTC
ATTAGTTCATAGCCCATATATGGAGTTCCGCGTTACATAACTTACGGTAAATGGCCCGCCTGGCTGACCG
CCCAACGACCCCCGCCCATTGACGTCAATAATGACGTATGTTCCCATAGTAACGCCAATAGGGACTTTCC
ATTGACGTCAATGGGTGGAGTATTTACGGTAAACTGCCCACTTGGCAGTACATCAAGTGTATCATATGCC
AAGTACGCCCCCTATTGACGTCAATGACGGTAAATGGCCCGCCTGGCATTATGCCCAGTACATGACCTTA
TGGGACTTTCCTACTTGGCAGTACATCTACGTATTAGTCATCGCTATTACCATGGTGATGCGGTTTTGGC
AGTACATCAATGGGCGTGGATAGCGGTTTGACTCACGGGGATTTCCAAGTCTCCACCCCATTGACGTCAA
TGGGAGTTTGTTTTGGCACCAAAATCAACGGGACTTTCCAAAATGTCGTAACAACTCCGCCCCATTGACG
CAAATGGGCGGTAGGCGTGTACGGTGGGAGGTCTATATAAGCAGAGCTCTCTGGCTAACTAGAGAACCCA
CTGCTTACTGGCTTATCGAAATTAATACGACTCACTATAGGGAGACCCAAGCTGGCTAGCGTTTAAACTT
AAGCTTGGTACCGAGCTCGGATCCACTAGTAACGGCCGCCAGTGTGCTGGAATTCGCCCTTGATCGGTAC
CACCATGGGATGTACTCTGAGCGCAGAGGAGAGAGCCGCCCTCGAGCGGAGCAAGGCGATTGAGAAAAAC
CTCAAAGAGGATGGCATCAGCGCCGCCAAAGACGTGAAATTACTCCTGCTCGGGGCTGGAGAATCAGGAA
AAAGCACCATTGTGAAGCAGATGAAGATCATCCATGAAGATGGCTTCTCCGGAGAAGACGTGAAACAGTA
CAAGCCTGTTGTCTACAGCAACACTATCCAGTCCCTGGCAGCCATCGTCCGGGCCATGGACACTTTGAGC
GGCGGCGGCGGCAGCGTCTTCACACTCGAAGATTTCGTTGGGGACTGGCGACAGACAGCCGGCTACAACC
TGGACCAAGTCCTTGAACAGGGAGGTGTGTCCAGTTTGTTTCAGAATCTCGGGGTGTCCGTAACTCCGAT
CCAAAGGATTGTCCTGAGCGGTGAAAATGGGCTGAAGATCGACATCCATGTCATCATCCCGTATGAAGGT
CTGAGCGGCGACCAAATGGGCCAGATCGAAAAAATTTTTAAGGTGGTGTACCCTGTGGATGATCATCACT
TTAAGGTGATCCTGCACTATGGCACACTGGTAATCGACGGGGTTACGCCGAACATGATCGACTATTTCGG
ACGGCCGTATGAAGGCATCGCCGTGTTCGACGGCAAAAAGATCACTGTAACAGGGACCCTGTGGAACGGC
AACAAAATTATCGACGAGCGCCTGATCAACCCCGACGGCTCCCTGCTGTTCCGAGTAACCATCAACGGAG
TGACCGGCTGGCGGCTGTGCGAACGCATTCTGGCGAGCGGCGGCGGCGGCAGCGGCATCGAATATGGTGA
TAAGGAGAGAAAGGCTGACGCCAAGATGGTGTGTGATGTGGTGAGTCGGATGGAAGACACCGAGCCCTTC
TCTGCAGAGCTGCTTTCTGCCATGATGCGGCTCTGGGGCGACTCAGGAATCCAAGAGTGCTTCAACCGGT
CCCGGGAGTATCAGCTCAACGACTCTGCCAAATACTACCTGGACAGCCTGGATCGGATTGGGGCCGCCGA
CTACCAGCCCACCGAGCAGGACATCCTCCGAACCAGGGTCAAAACCACTGGCATCGTAGAAACCCACTTC
ACATTCAAGAACCTCCACTTCAGGCTGTTTGACGTCGGAGGCCAGCGATCTGAACGCAAGAAGTGGATCC
ATTGCTTCGAGGACGTCACGGCCATCATTTTCTGTGTCGCGCTCAGCGGCTATGACCAGGTGCTCCACGA
AGACGAAACCACGAACCGCATGCACGAGTCTCTCATGCTCTTCGACTCCATCTGTAACAACAAGTTCTTC
ATCGATACCTCCATCATTCTCTTCCTCAACAAGAAAGATCTCTTTGGCGAGAAGATCAAGAAGTCACCTT
TGACCATCTGCTTTCCTGAATACACAGGCCCCAATACCTATGAAGACGCAGCCGCCTACATCCAAGCACA
ATTTGAAAGCAAAAACCGCTCACCCAACAAAGAAATATATTGTCACATGACTTGTGCCACAGACACGAAT
AACATCCAGGTGGTGTTCGACGCCGTCACCGACATCATCATTGCCAACAACCTCCGGGGCTGCGGCTTGT
ACTGATCTAGAGATCAAGGGCGAATTCTGCAGATATCCATCACACTGGCGGCCGCTCGAGCATGCATCTA
GAGGGCCCGTTTAAACCCGCTGATCAGCCTCGACTGTGCCTTCTAGTTGCCAGCCATCTGTTGTTTGCCC
CTCCCCCGTGCCTTCCTTGACCCTGGAAGGTGCCACTCCCACTGTCCTTTCCTAATAAAATGAGGAAATT
GCATCGCATTGTCTGAGTAGGTGTCATTCTATTCTGGGGGGTGGGGTGGGGCAGGACAGCAAGGGGGAGG
ATTGGGAAGACAATAGCAGGCATGCTGGGGATGCGGTGGGCTCTATGGCTTCTGAGGCGGAAAGAACCAG
CTGGGGCTCTAGGGGGTATCCCC
[124 nt withheld, positions 2964-3087]
C
[91 nt withheld, positions 3089-3179]
A
[49 nt withheld, positions 3181-3229]
CCTTTGACGTTGGAGTCCACGTTCTTT
[37 nt withheld, positions 3257-3293]
ACCCTATCTCGGTCTATTCTTTTGATTTATAAGGGATTTTGCCGATTTCGGCCTATTGGTTAAAAAATGA
GCTGATTTAACAAAAATTTAACGCGAATTAATTCTGTGGAATGTGTGTCAGTTAGGGTGTGGAAAGTCCC
CAGGCTCCCCAGCAGGCAGAAGTATGCAAAGCATGCATCTCAATTAGTCAGCAACCAGGTGTGGAAAGTC
CCCAGGCTCCCCAGCAGGCAGAAGTATGCAAAGCATGCATCTCAATTAGTCAGCAACCATAGTCCCGCCC
CTAACTCCGCCCATCCCGCCCCTAACTCCGCCCAGTTCCGCCCATTCTCCGCCCCATGGCTGACTAATTT
TTTTTATTTATGCAGAGGCCGAGGCCGCCTCTGCCTCTGAGCTATTCCAGAAGTAGTGAGGAGGCTTTTT
TGGAGGCCTAGGCTTTTGCAAAAAGCTCCCGGGAGCTTGTATATCCATTTTCGGATCTGATCAAGAGACA
GGATGAGGATCGTTTCGCATGATTGAACAAGATGGATTGCACGCAGGTTCTCCGGCCGCTTGGGTGGAGA
GGCTATTCGGCTATGACTGGGCACAACAGACAATCGGCTGCTCTGATGCCGCCGTGTTCCGGCTGTCAGC
GCAGGGGCGCCCGGTTCTTTTTGTCAAGACCGACCTGTCCGGTGCCCTGAATGAACTGCAGGACGAGGCA
GCGCGGCTATCGTGGCTGGCCACGACGGGCGTTCCTTGCGCAGCTGTGCTCGACGTTGTCACTGAAGCGG
GAAGGGACTGGCTGCTATTGGGCGAAGTGCCGGGGCAGGATCTCCTGTCATCTCACCTTGCTCCTGCCGA
GAAAGTATCCATCATGGCTGATGCAATGCGGCGGCTGCATACGCTTGATCCGGCTACCTGCCCATTCGAC
CACCAAGCGAAACATCGCATCGAGCGAGCACGTACTCGGATGGAAGCCGGTCTTGTCGATCAGGATGATC
TGGACGAAGAGCATCAGGGGCTCGCGCCAGCCGAACTGTTCGCCAGGCTCAAGGCGCGCATGCCCGACGG
CGAGGATCTCGTCGTGACCCATGGCGATGCCTGCTTGCCGAATATCATGGTGGAAAATGGCCGCTTTTCT
GGATTCATCGACTGTGGCCGGCTGGGTGTGGCGGACCGCTATCAGGACATAGCGTTGGCTACCCGTGATA
TTGCTGAAGAGCTTGGCGGCGAATGGGCTGACCGCTTCCTCGTGCTTTACGGTATCGCCGCTCCCGATTC
GCAGCGCATCGCCTTCTATCGCCTTCTTGACGAGTTCTTCTGAGCGGGACTCTGGGGTTCGAAATGACCG
ACCAAGCGACGCCCAACCTGCCATCACGAGATTTCGATTCCACCGCCGCCTTCTATGAAAGGTTGGGCTT
CGGAATCGTTTTCCGGGACGCCGGCTGGATGATCCTCCAGCGCGGGGATCTCATGCTGGAGTTCTTCGCC
CACCCCAACTTGTTTATTGCAGCTTATAATGGTTACAAATAAAGCAATAGCATCACAAATTTCACAAATA
AAGCATTTTTTTCACTGCATTCTAGTTGTGGTTTGTCCAAACTCATCAATGTATCTTATCATGTCTGTAT
ACCGTCGACCTCTAGCTAGAGCTTGGCGTAATCATGGTCATAGCTGTTTCCTGTGTGAAATTGTTATCCG
CTCACAATTCCACACAACATACGAGCCGGAAGCATAAAGTGTAAAGCCTGGGGTGCCTAATGAGTGAGCT
AACTCACATTAATTGCGTTGCGCTCACTGCCCGCTTTCCAGTCGGGAAACCTGTCGTGCCAGCTGCATTA
ATGAATCGGCCAACGCGCGGGGAGAGGCGGTTTGCGTATTGGGCGCTCTTCCGCTTCCTCGCTCACTGAC
TCGCTGCGCTCGGTCGTTCGGCTGCGGCGAGCGGTATCAGCTCACTCAAAGGCGGTAATACGGTTATCCA
CAGAATCAGGGGATAACGCAGGAAAGAACATGTGAGCAAAAGGCCAGCAAAAGGCCAGGAACCGTAAAAA
GGCCGCGTTGCTGGCGTTTTTCCATAGGCTCCGCCCCCCTGACGAGCATCACAAAAATCGACGCTCAAGT
CAGAGGTGGCGAAACCCGACAGGACTATAAAGATACCAGGCGTTTCCCCCTGGAAGCTCCCTCGTGCGCT
CTCCTGTTCCGACCCTGCCGCTTACCGGATACCTGTCCGCCTTTCTCCCTTCGGGAAGCGTGGCGCTTTC
TCATAGCTCACGCTGTAGGTATCTCAGTTCGGTGTAGGTCGTTCGCTCCAAGCTGGGCTGTGTGCACGAA
CCCCCCGTTCAGCCCGACCGCTGCGCCTTATCCGGTAACTATCGTCTTGAGTCCAACCCGGTAAGACACG
ACTTATCGCCACTGGCAGCAGCCACTGGTAACAGGATTAGCAGAGCGAGGTATGTAGGCGGTGCTACAGA
GTTCTTGAAGTGGTGGCCTAACTACGGCTACACTAGAAGAACAGTATTTGGTATCTGCGCTCTGCTGAAG
CCAGTTACCTTCGGAAAAAGAGTTGGTAGCTCTTGATCCGGCAAACAAACCACCGCTGGTAGCGGTGGTT
TTTTTGTTTGCAAGCAGCAGATTACGCGCAGAAAAAAAGGATCTCAAGAAGATCCTTTGATCTTTTCTAC
GGGGTCTGACGCTCAGTGGAACGAAAACTCACGTTAAGGGATTTTGGTCATGAGATTATCAAAAAGGATC
TTCACCTAGATCCTTTTAAATTAAAAATGAAGTTTTAAATCAATCTAAAGTATATATGAGTAAACTTGGT
CTGACAGTTACCAATGCTTAATCAGTGAGGCACCTATCTCAGCGATCTGTCTATTTCGTTCATCCATAGT
TGCCTGACTCCCCGTCGTGTAGATAACTACGATACGGGAGGGCTTACCATCTGGCCCCAGTGCTGCAATG
ATACCGCGAGACCCACGCTCACCGGCTCCAGATTTATCAGCAATAAACCAGCCAGCCGGAAGGGCCGAGC
GCAGAAGTGGTCCTGCAACTTTATCCGCCTCCATCCAGTCTATTAATTGTTGCCGGGAAGCTAGAGTAAG
TAGTTCGCCAGTTAATAGTTTGCGCAACGTTGTTGCCATTGCTACAGGCATCGTGGTGTCACGCTCGTCG
TTTGGTATGGCTTCATTCAGCTCCGGTTCCCAACGATCAAGGCGAGTTACATGATCCCCCATGTTGTGCA
AAAAAGCGGTTAGCTCCTTCGGTCCTCCGATCGTTGTCAGAAGTAAGTTGGCCGCAGTGTTATCACTCAT
GGTTATGGCAGCACTGCATAATTCTCTTACTGTCATGCCATCCGTAAGATGCTTTTCTGTGACTGGTGAG
TACTCAACCAAGTCATTCTGAGAATAGTGTATGCGGCGACCGAGTTGCTCTTGCCCGGCGTCAATACGGG
ATAATACCGCGCCACATAGCAGAACTTTAAAAGTGCTCATCATTGGAAAACGTTCTTCGGGGCGAAAACT
CTCAAGGATCTTACCGCTGTTGAGATCCAGTTCGATGTAACCCACTCGTGCACCCAACTGATCTTCAGCA
TCTTTTACTTTCACCAGCGTTTCTGGGTGAGCAAAAACAGGAAGGCAAAATGCCGCAAAAAAGGGAATAA
GGGCGACACGGAAATGTTGAATACTCATACTCTTCCTTTTTCAATATTATTGAAGCATTTATCAGGGTTA
TTGTCTCATGAGCGGATACATATTTGAATGTATTTAGAAAAATAAACAAATAGGGGTTCCGCGCACATTT
CCCCGAAAAGTGCCACCTGACGTC
Features (pLannotate 1.2.2; 22 found; start..end, strand, type, name):
     28..80      -  misc_feature   bom (fragment): basis of mobility region from pBR322
    235..614     +  enhancer       CMV enhancer: human cytomegalovirus immediate early enhancer
    615..818     +  promoter       CMV promoter: human cytomegalovirus (CMV) immediate early promoter
    814..847     +  LTR            5' LTR (truncated) (fragment): truncated 5' long terminal repeat (LTR) from HIV-1
    863..881     +  promoter       T7 promoter: promoter for bacteriophage T7 RNA polymerase
   1000..1260    +  CDS            G-s-alpha-60A (fragment): GNAS_ANOGA - Experimental evidence at transcript level: Swiss-Prot protein existence level 2. Guanine nucleotide-binding proteins (G proteins) are involved as modulators or transducers in various transmembrane signaling systems. The G(s) protein is involved in hormonal regulation of adenylate cyclase: it activates the cyclase. Participates in olfactory signal transduction. From Anopheles gambiae (African malaria mosquito).
   1276..1785    +  CDS            Nluc: NanoLuc® luciferase human codon-optimized
   1897..2457    +  CDS            GPA1 (fragment): GPA1_ORYSJ - Also known as D1 From Oryza sativa subsp. japonica (Rice).
   2694..2918    +  polyA_signal   bGH poly(A) signal: bovine growth hormone polyadenylation signal
   2922..2943    +  promoter       SV40 promoter (fragment): SV40 enhancer and early promoter
   2964..3392    +  rep_origin     f1 ori (sequence partly withheld): f1 bacteriophage origin of replication; arrow indicates direction of (+) strand synthesis
   3406..3735    +  promoter       SV40 promoter: SV40 enhancer and early promoter
   3802..4593    +  CDS            neo: KKA2_KLEPN - Also known as kan, nptII. Experimental evidence at protein level: Swiss-Prot protein existence level 1. Resistance to kanamycin, neomycin, paromomycin, ribostamycin, butirosin and gentamicin B. From Klebsiella pneumoniae.
   4617..4775    +  CDS            ble (fragment): BLE_KLEPN - Experimental evidence at protein level: Swiss-Prot protein existence level 1. Binding protein with a strong affinity to the bleomycin family of antibiotics. Binds to CL990; an antimitotic-antibiotic compound. From Klebsiella pneumoniae.
   4770..4891    +  polyA_signal   SV40 poly(A) signal: SV40 polyadenylation signal
   4964..4980    -  protein_bind   lac operator: The lac repressor binds to the lac operator to inhibit transcription in E. coli. This inhibition can be relieved by adding lactose or isopropyl-β-D-thiogalactopyranoside (IPTG). lac repressor encoded by lacI
   4988..5018    -  promoter       lac promoter: promoter for the E. coli lac operon
   5033..5054    -  protein_bind   CAP binding site: CAP binding activates transcription in the presence of cAMP. E. coli catabolite activator protein
   5067..5159    -  CDS            lacI (fragment): lac repressor; lacI; The lac repressor binds to the lac operator to inhibit transcription in E. coli. This inhibition can be relieved by adding lactose or isopropyl-β-D-thiogalactopyranoside (IPTG).
   5342..5930    -  rep_origin     ori: high-copy-number ColE1/pMB1/pBR322/pUC origin of replication
   6101..6961    -  CDS            AmpR: β-lactamase; bla; confers resistance to ampicillin, carbenicillin, and related antibiotics
   6962..7066    -  promoter       AmpR promoter: bla
