[The description below was written by a language model from this plasmid's Addgene catalogue record and pLannotate feature annotations shown in this document.]
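Description:
pcDNA3.1(+)GαoA-91-NLuc is a mammalian expression plasmid built on the pcDNA3.1 backbone that encodes human GNAO (transcript variant A, the Gαo A isoform) with NanoLuc luciferase inserted internally at position 91 of the Gα subunit rather than fused to either terminus. The fusion is transcribed from the human CMV immediate-early enhancer and promoter and terminated by the bovine growth hormone polyadenylation signal; a T7 promoter sits just upstream of the insert. In the automated feature table the Gαo coding sequence appears as two fragments flanking the Nluc open reading frame. These are labelled by homology as mosquito Gs-alpha and rice GPA1, but they are best read as weak matches to the conserved G-alpha family, consistent with the split human GNAO insert described in the catalogue entry. Likewise, the short HIV-1 LTR, ble and lacI fragments are probably incidental annotation hits rather than functional parts.

The plasmid is maintained in E. coli at high copy through a ColE1/pUC-type origin with ampicillin selection from the β-lactamase gene, and it also carries an f1 origin. A neomycin phosphotransferase cassette driven by the SV40 early promoter and closed by the SV40 polyadenylation signal allows G418 selection of stably transfected mammalian cells.

The construct is the luminescent donor component of REGA-SIGN, a set of NanoBRET-based G protein biosensors. It is intended to be co-expressed with a Gγ2 subunit labelled with the fluorescent acceptor LSS-mKATE2. In biosensors of this design, energy transfer between the NanoLuc-tagged Gα and the labelled Gγ reports on the association state of the heterotrimer, so changes in BRET signal can be used to follow Gαo activation downstream of G protein-coupled receptors in living cells.
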