Addgene plasmid #207151: pcDNA3.1(+)GαoA-91-NLuc
Purpose: Part of REGA-SIGN, a NanoBRET-based G protein biosensor. It encodes transcript variant A of GNAO tagged with NanoLuciferase and is meant to be paired with Ggamma2 labeled with LSS-mKATE2
Depositing lab: Dominique Schols & Tom Van Loy. Depositing organization: Rega Institute for Medical Research. Publication: REGA-SIGN: Development of a Novel Set of NanoBRET-Based G Protein Biosensors. Boon K, Vanalken N, Meyen E, Schols D, Van Loy T. Biosensors (Basel). 2023 Jul 28;13(8):767. doi: 10.3390/bios13080767. PubMed 37622853.
Backbone
  Vector backbone: pcDNA3.1
  Vector type: Mammalian Expression
Growth in bacteria
  Bacterial resistance: Ampicillin, 100 μg/mL
  Growth temperature: 37°C
  Growth strain: NEB Stable
  Copy number: High Copy
Gene/Insert
  Gene/Insert name: GNAO
  Species: H. sapiens (human)
  Mutation: NLuc inserted at position L(91)G
  Cloning method: Unknown
Terms and licenses: Academic/Nonprofit Terms; Industry Terms: Not Available to Industry
How to cite: pcDNA3.1(+)GαoA-91-NLuc was a gift from Dominique Schols & Tom Van Loy (Addgene plasmid # 207151 ; http://n2t.net/addgene:207151 ; RRID:Addgene_207151)
